>Addgene plasmid #242766 | pAAV-CAG-eGFP-E2 | addgene full sequence | sequence record 486471 | Addgene NGS Result
TCAATACGGGATAATACCGCGCCACATAGCAGAACTTTAAAAGTGCTCATCATTGGAAAACGTTCTTCGG
GGCGAAAACTCTCAAGGATCTTACCGCTGTTGAGATCCAGTTCGATGTAACCCACTCGTGCACCCAACTG
ATCTTCAGCATCTTTTACTTTCACCAGCGTTTCTGGGTGAGCAAAAACAGGAAGGCAAAATGCCGCAAAA
AAGGGAATAAGGGCGACACGGAAATGTTGAATACTCATACTCTTCCTTTTTCAATATTATTGAAGCATTT
ATCAGGGTTATTGTCTCATGAGCGGATACATATTTGAATGTATTTAGAAAAATAAACAAATAGGGGTTCC
GCGCACATTTCCCCGAAAAGTGCCACCTAAATTGTAAGCGTTAATATTTTGTTAAAATTCGCGTTAAATT
TTTGTTAAATCAGCTCATTTTTTAACCAATAGGCCGAAATCGGCAAAATCCCTTATAAATCAAAAGAATA
GACCGAGATAGGGT
[37 nt withheld, positions 505-541]
AAAGAACGTGGACTCCAACGTCAAAGG
[49 nt withheld, positions 569-617]
T
[91 nt withheld, positions 619-709]
G
[124 nt withheld, positions 711-834]
CCCATTCGCCATTCAGGCTGCGCAACTGTTGGGAAGGGCGATCGGTGCGGGCCTCTTCGCTATTACGCCA
GCTGCGCGCTCGCTCGCTCACTGAGGCCGCCCGGGCAAAGCCCGGGCGTCGGGCGACCTTTGGTCGCCCG
GCCTCAGTGAGCGAGCGAGCGCGCAGAGAGGGAGTGGCCAACTCCATCACTAGGGGTTCCTTGTAGTTAA
TGATTAACCCGCCATGCTACTTATCTACGTAGCCATGCTCTAGGAAGAGTACCATTGACGTCAATAATGA
CGTATGTTCCCATAGTAACGCCAATAGGGACTTTCCATTGACGTCAATGGGTGGAGTATTTACGGTAAAC
TGCCCACTTGGCAGTACATCAAGTGTATCATATGCCAAGTACGCCCCCTATTGACGTCAATGACGGTAAA
TGGCCCGCCTGGCATTATGCCCAGTACATGACCTTATGGGACTTTCCTACTTGGCAGTACATCTACGTAT
TAGTCATCGCTATTACCATGGTCGAGGTGAGCCCCACGTTCTGCTTCACTCTCCCCATCTCCCCCCCCTC
CCCACCCCCAATTTTGTATTTATTTATTTTTTAATTATTTTGTGCAGCGATGGGGGCGGGGGGGGGGGGG
GSGCGCGCCAGGCGGGGCGGGGCGGGGCGAGGGGCGGGGCGGGGCGAGGCGGAGAGGTGCGGCGGCAGCC
AATCAGAGCGGCGCGCTCCGAAAGTTTCCTTTTATGGCGAGGCGGCGGCGGCGGCGGCCCTATAAAAAGC
GAAGCGCGCGGCGGGCGGGAGTCGCTGCGCGCTGCCTTCGCCCCGTGCCCCGCTCCGCCGCCGCCTCGCG
CCGCCCGCCCCGGCTCTGACTGACCGCGTTACTCCCACAGGTGAGCGGGCGGGACGGCCCTTCTCCTCCG
GGCTGTAATTAGCGCTTGGTTTAATGACGGCTTGTTTCTTTTCTGTGGCTGCGTGAAAGCCTTGAGGGGC
TCCGGGAGGGCCCTTTGTGCGGGGGGAGCGGCTCGGGGCTGTCCGCGGGGGGACGGCTGCCTTCGGGGGG
GACGGGGCAGGGCGGGGTTCGGCTTCTGGCGTGTGACCGGCGGCTCTAGAGCCTCTGCTAACCATGTTCA
TGCCTTCTTCTTTTTCCTACAGCTCCTGGGCAACGTGCTGGTTATTGTGCTGTCTCATCATTTTGGCAAA
GAATTGGATCCGCCACCATGGTGAGCAAGGGCGAGGAGCTGTTCACCGGGGTGGTGCCCATCCTGGTCGA
GCTGGACGGCGACGTAAACGGCCACAAGTTCAGCGTGTCCGGCGAGGGCGAGGGCGATGCCACCTACGGC
AAGCTGACCCTGAAGTTCATTTGCACCACCGGCAAGCTGCCCGTGCCCTGGCCCACCCTCGTGACCACCC
TGACCTACGGCGTGCAGTGCTTCAGCCGCTACCCCGACCACATGAAGCAGCACGACTTCTTCAAGTCCGC
CATGCCCGAAGGCTACGTCCAGGAGCGCACCATCTTCTTCAAGGACGACGGCAACTACAAGACCCGCGCC
GAGGTGAAGTTCGAGGGCGACACCCTGGTGAACCGCATCGAGCTGAAGGGCATCGACTTCAAGGAGGACG
GCAACATCCTGGGGCACAAGCTGGAGTACAACTACAACAGCCACAACGTCTATATCATGGCCGACAAGCA
GAAGAACGGCATCAAGGTGAACTTCAAGATCCGCCACAACATCGAGGACGGCAGCGTGCAGCTCGCCGAC
CACTACCAGCAGAACACCCCCATCGGCGACGGCCCCGTGCTGCTGCCCGACAACCACTACCTGAGCACCC
AGTCCGCCCTGAGCAAAGACCCCAACGAGAAGCGCGATCACATGGTCCTGCTGGAGTTCGTGACCGCCGC
CGGGATCACTCTCGGCATGGACGAGCTGTACAAGGGTGGATCTGGTGGCAGTTCATCAACTAGCTCCGAT
TTTCGGGATAGAGGGGGCTCAGGTGGCTCTTCCTCCACTAGTAGTGACTTTAGAGACAGGGGAGGAAGCG
GAGGGTCCTCTAGCACCAGTTCTGACTTCCGAGATCGCTAAGAATTCTTCAGTAGGACTGGTTATGAGGA
CGAATCTCCCGCTTATACCAGGTCAAGCTTATCGATAATCAGAATTCGATATCAAGCTTATCGATAATCA
ACCTCTGGATTACAAAATTTGTGAAAGATTGACTGGTATTCTTAACTATGTTGCTCCTTTTACGCTATGT
GGATACGCTGCTTTAATGCCTTTGTATCATGCTATTGCTTCCCGTATGGCTTTCATTTTCTCCTCCTTGT
ATAAATCCTGGTTGCTGTCTCTTTATGAGGAGTTGTGGCCCGTTGTCAGGCAACGTGGCGTGGTGTGCAC
TGTGTTTGCTGACGCAACCCCCACTGGTTGGGGCATTGCCACCACCTGTCAGCTCCTTTCCGGGACTTTC
GCTTTCCCCCTCCCTATTGCCACGGCGGAACTCATCGCCGCCTGCCTTGCCCGCTGCTGGACAGGGGCTC
GGCTGTTGGGCACTGACAATTCCGTGGTGTTGTCGGGGAAATCATCGTCCTTTCCTTGGCTGCTCGCCTG
TGTTGCCACCTGGATTCTGCGCGGGACGTCCTTCTGCTACGTCCCTTCGGCCCTCAATCCAGCGGACCTT
CCTTCCCGCGGCCTGCTGCCGGCTCTGCGGCCTCTTCCGCGTCTTCGCCTTCGCCCTCAGACGAGTCGGA
TCTCCCTTTGGGCCGCCTCCCCGCATCGATACCGTCGACCCGGGCGGCCGCTTCGAGCAGACATGATAAG
ATACATTGATGAGTTTGGACAAACCACAACTAGAATGCAGTGAAAAAAATGCTTTATTTGTGAAATTTGT
GATGCTATTGCTTTATTTGTAACCATTATAAGCTGCAATAAACAAGTTAACAACAACAATTGCATTCATT
TTATGTTTCAGGTTCAGGGGGAGATGTGGGAGGTTTTTTAAAGCAAGTAAAACCTCTACAAATGTGGTAA
AATCGATAAGGATCTTCCTAGAGCATGGCTACGTAGATAAGTAGCATGGCGGGTTAATCATTAACTACAA
GGAACCCCTAGTGATGGAGTTGGCCACTCCCTCTCTGCGCGCTCGCTCGCTCACTGAGGCCGGGCGACCA
AAGGTCGCCCGACGCCCGGGCTTTGCCCGGGCGGCCTCAGTGAGCGAGCGAGCGCGCAGCTGCATTAATG
AATCGGCCAACGCGCGGGGAGAGGCGGTTTGCGTATTGGGCGCTCTTCCGCTTCCTCGCTCACTGACTCG
CTGCGCTCGGTCGTTCGGCTGCGGCGAGCGGTATCAGCTCACTCAAAGGCGGTAATACGGTTATCCACAG
AATCAGGGGATAACGCAGGAAAGAACATGTGAGCAAAAGGCCAGCAAAAGGCCAGGAACCGTAAAAAGGC
CGCGTTGCTGGCGTTTTTCCATAGGCTCCGCCCCCCTGACGAGCATCACAAAAATCGACGCTCAAGTCAG
AGGTGGCGAAACCCGACAGGACTATAAAGATACCAGGCGTTTCCCCCTGGAAGCTCCCTCGTGCGCTCTC
CTGTTCCGACCCTGCCGCTTACCGGATACCTGTCCGCCTTTCTCCCTTCGGGAAGCGTGGCGCTTTCTCA
TAGCTCACGCTGTAGGTATCTCAGTTCGGTGTAGGTCGTTCGCTCCAAGCTGGGCTGTGTGCACGAACCC
CCCGTTCAGCCCGACCGCTGCGCCTTATCCGGTAACTATCGTCTTGAGTCCAACCCGGTAAGACACGACT
TATCGCCACTGGCAGCAGCCACTGGTAACAGGATTAGCAGAGCGAGGTATGTAGGCGGTGCTACAGAGTT
CTTGAAGTGGTGGCCTAACTACGGCTACACTAGAAGAACAGTATTTGGTATCTGCGCTCTGCTGAAGCCA
GTTACCTTCGGAAAAAGAGTTGGTAGCTCTTGATCCGGCAAACAAACCACCGCTGGTAGCGGTGGTTTTT
TTGTTTGCAAGCAGCAGATTACGCGCAGAAAAAAAGGATCTCAAGAAGATCCTTTGATCTTTTCTACGGG
GTCTGACGCTCAGTGGAACGAAAACTCACGTTAAGGGATTTTGGTCATGAGATTATCAAAAAGGATCTTC
ACCTAGATCCTTTTAAATTAAAAATGAAGTTTTAAATCAATCTAAAGTATATATGAGTAAACTTGGTCTG
ACAGTTACCAATGCTTAATCAGTGAGGCACCTATCTCAGCGATCTGTCTATTTCGTTCATCCATAGTTGC
CTGACTCCCCGTCGTGTAGATAACTACGATACGGGAGGGCTTACCATCTGGCCCCAGTGCTGCAATGATA
CCGCGAGACCCACGCTCACCGGCTCCAGATTTATCAGCAATAAACCAGCCAGCCGGAAGGGCCGAGCGCA
GAAGTGGTCCTGCAACTTTATCCGCCTCCATCCAGTCTATTAATTGTTGCCGGGAAGCTAGAGTAAGTAG
TTCGCCAGTTAATAGTTTGCGCAACGTTGTTGCCATTGCTACAGGCATCGTGGTGTCACGCTCGTCGTTT
GGTATGGCTTCATTCAGCTCCGGTTCCCAACGATCAAGGCGAGTTACATGATCCCCCATGTTGTGCAAAA
AAGCGGTTAGCTCCTTCGGTCCTCCGATCGTTGTCAGAAGTAAGTTGGCCGCAGTGTTATCACTCATGGT
TATGGCAGCACTGCATAATTCTCTTACTGTCATGCCATCCGTAAGATGCTTTTCTGTGACTGGTGAGTAC
TCAACCAAGTCATTCTGAGAATAGTGTATGCGGCGACCGAGTTGCTCTTGCCCGGCG
Features (pLannotate 1.2.2; 18 found; start..end, strand, type, name):
    249..353     -  promoter       AmpR promoter: bla
    406..834     -  rep_origin     f1 ori (sequence partly withheld): f1 bacteriophage origin of replication; arrow indicates direction of (+) strand synthesis
    839..908     -  CDS            lacZα (fragment): LacZα fragment of β-galactosidase; lacZ fragment
    903..1035    -  repeat_region  AAV2 ITR (fragment): inverted terminal repeat of adeno-associated virus serotype 2 inverted
   1096..1344    +  enhancer       CMV enhancer (fragment): human cytomegalovirus immediate early enhancer
   1346..1621    +  promoter       chicken β-actin promoter: No description available
   1622..1757    +  intron         hybrid intron (fragment): hybrid between chicken β-actin (CBA) and minute virus of mice (MMV) introns (Gray et al., 2011)
   1846..1976    +  intron         chimeric intron (fragment): chimera between introns from chicken β-actin and rabbit β-globin
   1974..2036    +  CDS            HBB (fragment): HBB_LEPEU - Experimental evidence at protein level: Swiss-Prot protein existence level 1. Involved in oxygen transport from the lung to the various peripheral tissues. From Lepus europaeus (European hare).
   2042..2758    +  CDS            EGFP: EGFP is a basic (constitutively fluorescent) green fluorescent protein published in 1996, derived from Aequorea victoria. It is reported to be a rapidly-maturing weak dimer with moderate acid sensitivity.
   2976..3000    +  misc_feature   MCS (fragment): pBluescript multiple cloning site
   3000..3588    +  misc_feature   WPRE: woodchuck hepatitis virus posttranscriptional regulatory element
   3631..3752    -  polyA_signal   SV40 poly(A) signal: SV40 polyadenylation signal
   3775..3843    -  CDS            large T antigen (fragment): large T antigen from SV40 (simian virus 40)
   3914..4047    +  repeat_region  AAV2 ITR: inverted terminal repeat of adeno-associated virus serotype 2 inverted
   4041..4097    -  CDS            lacI (fragment): lac repressor; lacI; The lac repressor binds to the lac operator to inhibit transcription in E. coli. This inhibition can be relieved by adding lactose or isopropyl-β-D-thiogalactopyranoside (IPTG).
   4280..4868    -  rep_origin     ori: high-copy-number ColE1/pMB1/pBR322/pUC origin of replication
   5039..248     -  CDS            AmpR (across the origin): β-lactamase; bla; confers resistance to ampicillin, carbenicillin, and related antibiotics
