[The description below was written by a language model from this plasmid's Addgene catalogue record and pLannotate feature annotations shown in this document.]
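Description:
pAAV-CAG-eGFP-E2 is a 5,651-nt adeno-associated virus transfer plasmid built by Gibson cloning on the pAAV-CAG-GFP backbone. It is maintained in E. coli through a high-copy ColE1/pUC-type origin and selected with ampicillin via the β-lactamase gene. The backbone also contains an f1 phage origin. Small lacZα, lacI and SV40 large T antigen fragments appear in the annotation, but these are backbone remnants rather than functional parts. The catalogue lists a recombination-deficient propagation strain, which is a common choice for plasmids carrying the repeat-rich AAV inverted terminal repeats.

The expression cassette lies between two AAV2 ITRs, one of which is annotated only as a fragment. These are the cis elements needed for replication and packaging of the intervening DNA into AAV particles when rep, cap and helper functions are provided in trans. Transcription is driven by the composite CAG promoter, annotated here as CMV enhancer, chicken β-actin promoter and chicken β-actin/rabbit β-globin intron sequences, which gives strong, broadly active expression in mammalian cells. The payload is EGFP carrying a C-terminal E2 epitope tag. The tag itself was not picked up as a separate feature, but an unannotated stretch follows the EGFP coding sequence where it would be expected. Downstream, a WPRE enhances transcript stability and expression, and an SV40 polyadenylation signal terminates the message, although the table lists that signal on the reverse strand.

According to the associated publication title, the construct belongs to a set of combinatorial protein barcodes for neuron tracing. In that setting, an epitope-tagged fluorescent protein delivered by AAV could serve as an antibody-detectable label.
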