Addgene plasmid #242766: pAAV-CAG-eGFP-E2
Purpose: AAV transfer plasmid expressing eGFP-E2 under a CAG promoter.
Depositing lab: Andrew Payne. Depositing organization: E11 Bio, Convergent Research. Publication: Combinatorial protein barcodes enable self-correcting neuron tracing with nanoscale molecular context. Park SY, Sheridan A, An B, Jarvis E, Lyudchik J, Patton W, Axup JY, Chan SW, Damstra HGJ, Leible D, Leung KS, Magno CA, Meeran A, Michalska JM, Rieger F, Wang C, Wu M, Church GM, Funke J, Huffman T, Leeper KGC, Truckenbrodt S, Winnubst J, Kornfeld JMR, Boyden ES, Rodriques SG, Payne AC. bioRxiv 2025.09.26.678648 10.1101/2025.09.26.678648.
Backbone
  Vector backbone: pAAV-CAG-GFP (Addgene Plasmid 37825)
  Backbone manufacturer: Edward Boyden
  Vector type: AAV
Growth in bacteria
  Bacterial resistance: Ampicillin, 100 μg/mL
  Growth temperature: 30°C
  Growth strain: NEB Stable
  Copy number: High Copy
Gene/Insert
  Gene/Insert name: EGFP
  Species: Synthetic
  Promoter: CAG
  Tag / fusion protein: E2 (C terminal on insert)
  Cloning method: Gibson Cloning
Terms and licenses: Academic/Nonprofit Terms; Industry Terms: Not Available to Industry
Depositor comments: Please visit https://doi.org/10.1101/2025.09.26.678648 for bioRxiv preprint.
How to cite: pAAV-CAG-eGFP-E2 was a gift from Andrew Payne (Addgene plasmid # 242766 ; http://n2t.net/addgene:242766 ; RRID:Addgene_242766)
